Addgene plasmid #194757: pCB19
Purpose: EGFP-tagged GluRIIA-Construct for integration at attP sites
Depositing lab: Sven Dannhäuser. Publication: Versatile Endogenous Editing of GluRIIA in Drosophila melanogaster. Beckers CJ, Mrestani A, Komma F, Dannhauser S. Cells. 2024 Feb 10;13(4):323. doi: 10.3390/cells13040323. PubMed 38391936.
Backbone
  Vector backbone: pGE-attB-GMR
  Backbone manufacturer: Huang et al., 2009, PMID 19429710
  Backbone size w/o insert (bp): 6160
  Vector type: phiC31-integration vector
Growth in bacteria
  Bacterial resistance: Ampicillin, 100 μg/mL
  Growth temperature: 37°C
  Growth strain: DH5alpha
  Copy number: Unknown
Gene/Insert
  Gene/Insert name: GluRIIA
  Species: D. melanogaster (fly)
  Insert size (bp): 4969
  Mutation: none
  Entrez Gene: GluRIIA (a.k.a. Dmel_CG6992, CG6992, D-GluRIIA, DGluR-II, DGluR-IIA, DGluR2a, DGluRIIA, DGluRIIa, DgluRII, DmelGluRIIA, Dmel\CG6992, Glu-RII, Glu-RIIA, GluR, GluR-IIA, GluR2, GluR2a, GluRII, GluRII-A, GluRIIa, GluR[[IIa]], GlurIIA, dGluRII, dGluRIIA, dglur-IIA, dglurIIA, gluIIA, gluRIIA, glurIIA, gluriia)
  Tag / fusion protein: EGFP-Tag (C terminal on insert)
  Cloning method: Restriction Enzyme; 5′ cloning site EcoRI (not destroyed); 3′ cloning site KpnI (not destroyed)
  Sequencing primers: 5′ ggtcccgtcggcaagagaca; 3′ GCGCATTTGGGTATATTGAATG
Terms and licenses: Academic/Nonprofit Terms; Industry Terms: Not Available to Industry
How to cite: pCB19 was a gift from Sven Dannhäuser (Addgene plasmid # 194757 ; http://n2t.net/addgene:194757 ; RRID:Addgene_194757)
