[The description below was written by a language model from this plasmid's Addgene catalogue record and pLannotate feature annotations shown in this document.]
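Description:
pCB19 is a phiC31-integration vector for Drosophila melanogaster, built on the pGE-attB-GMR backbone and carrying an EGFP-tagged copy of the glutamate receptor subunit gene GluRIIA. It is propagated in E. coli through a high-copy ColE1/pUC-type origin and selected with ampicillin via the β-lactamase gene and its native promoter. The roughly 5 kb fly GluRIIA insert was placed between EcoRI and KpnI sites, both retained, and is recorded as unmutated with EGFP fused at the C terminus. The feature table detects a GFP coding fragment in the region that lies between the attB site and a loxP site. The receptor sequence itself was not annotated by the automated tool, and no promoter for the insert is stated in the record.

The key functional element is a minimal attB site, which phiC31 integrase recombines with an attP landing site in the fly genome, inserting the plasmid at that position. The associated work concerns endogenous editing of GluRIIA, which suggests that the construct is used to reintroduce a tagged version of the gene at an attP-bearing locus, although the record only says "integration at attP sites". A white eye-colour marker (the white coding sequence plus a mini-white fragment) allows integrants to be recognised by eye pigmentation. The single loxP site is of the kind that, paired with a second site in the landing locus, permits Cre-mediated removal of marker and vector sequence after integration, though the record does not describe this step. P element 5′ and 3′ ends and a gypsy insulator fragment are also annotated as backbone remnants. The sequence record is labelled a partial NGS result of about 11.1 kb, close to the sum of the stated backbone and insert sizes.
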