Features (pLannotate 1.2.2; 11 found; start..end, strand, type, name):
      1..233     -  misc_feature   P element 3' end: P element 3' end
    242..286     -  protein_bind   gypsy insulator (fragment): chromatin insulator from Drosophila Su(Hw), CP190, and Mod(mdg4)67.2
    353..386     +  protein_bind   attB: minimal attB site for the φC31 integrase (Groth et al., 2000) phage φC31 integrase
   4052..4763    +  CDS            GFP (fragment): green fluorescent protein
   5366..5399    -  protein_bind   loxP: Cre-mediated recombination occurs in the 8-bp core sequence (GCATACAT). Cre recombinase
   6193..8253    +  CDS            w: WHITE_DROME - Experimental evidence at transcript level: Swiss-Prot protein existence level 2. Part of a membrane-spanning permease system necessary for the transport of pigment precursors into pigment cells responsible for eye color. White dimerize with brown for the transport of guanine. Scarlet and white complex transports a metabolic intermediate (such as 3- hydroxy kynurenine) from the cytoplasm into the pigment granules. From Drosophila melanogaster (Fruit fly).
   8447..9032    -  misc_feature   P element 5' end: No description available
   9033..9261    -  CDS            mini-white (fragment): Drosophila white gene eye color pigment; white; This is a modified version of the white gene lacking part of the first intron.
   9267..9855    -  rep_origin     ori: high-copy-number ColE1/pMB1/pBR322/pUC origin of replication
  10026..10886   -  CDS            AmpR: β-lactamase; bla; confers resistance to ampicillin, carbenicillin, and related antibiotics
  10887..10991   -  promoter       AmpR promoter: bla
>Addgene plasmid #194757 | pCB19 | addgene full sequence | sequence record 385799 | Addgene Partial NGS Result
CATGATGAAATAACATAAGGTGGTCCCGTCGGCAAGAGACATCCACTTAACGTATGCTTGCAATAAGTGC
GAGTGAAAGGAATAGTATTCTGAGTGTCGTATTGAGTCTGAGTGAGACAGCGATATGATTGTTGATTAAC
CCTTAGCATGTCCGTGGGGTTTGAATTAACTCATAATATTAATTAGACGAAATTATTTTTAAAGTTTTAT
TTTTAATAATTTGCGAGTACGCAAAGCTAGAGTTGTTGGTTGGCACACCACAAATATACTGTTGCCGAGC
ACAATTCCGCTCGAATTGCCGGCTGTACACTTAAGAAGTTCCTACTGCAGGTAATGAATTGCCGCGGTGC
GGGTGCCAGGGCGTGCCCTTGGGCTCCCCGGGCGCGTACTCCACGAATTCACTGGAGAGAGCTTCCCATC
GGCTGAGATGACATTCTTGGCCGTGCCAGTGAGTTCCGGCAGTCAGTAGGCGTGCGAAGCGCTCCAAGAC
TGGGTGCTTCCGTTGCGTGAAAATAAATTGTGAAGAAGAAAGACGGCACTTTGTATCTGCTCGTTTTGAA
TTTTTTTTTTCTGTGGCAGTCTGTGTGCGTCTGTAGATATAGATTTGTACATATGCAGTTGGGAAGTGAA
CACGAAATGGCTGCTGCATTTAGAAAATTCAATTAGTTTCGAGTGTGTTGAGGTAAACGAAAAAATGCGC
CTTTGTCCAGTTGTCATCTATGCATTTATAATCATCATCGGGTTTCTGGAGGGGATTATAGCCCTTGGTG
GCGACGATCGCAATGAAATCACAGTGGGTAGGTCCCTCCATTAATTACTTAGTGATAGCAATAGCTCAAC
GTTTTGCCCTCGAAGGTGCCATTTTCTACGAGAACGAGAAGGAGATCGAGCTCAGCTTCGATCAGGCCTT
TCGCGAGGTCAACAATATGAAGTTCTCGGAGCTGCGATTCGTGACCATCAAACGCTATATGCCCACCAAC
GACAGTTTCCTTTTGCAGCAGATTAGTAAGTAAATACGCTCGGATGCGGCAGAACCAAGTTACGAGAAAT
TCATCTTCCGTGTGTAGCATGTGAACTGATTTCCAATGGCGTTGCGGCTATTTTCGGACCAAGTTCAAAG
GCAGCCAGTGGTAAGAAAAGCACACACACACACACACACTGTGTGTGGACATGGCCCAAAACATATGTTC
GCGATGTGACGGTTCCCCCCTTTCGTGGCAGATATTGTTGCGCAAATCGCGAACGCGACCGGCATTCCAC
ACATTGAGTACGATTTGAAGCTGGAGGCCACGCGTCAGGAGCAGCTCAACCACCAGATGTCCATCAATGT
GGCACCCTCCTTGTCAGTACTCTCGCGTGCCTACTTCGAGATCATCAAATCCAACTATGAGTGGCGCACC
TTCACTCTGATCTATGAGACTCCGGAGGGTAAGTAGTGCCTGGATACCCCGTAGAGATATGGACTACATT
TGAAGTCCTTAGGCCTGGCGCGCCTGCAGGATCTGATGAACATCCAAGCGCTGAACAGTGACTATGTCAA
GCTGCGAAATTTGGCAGACTATGCGGATGACTATCGGATATTGTGGAAGGAGACAGACGAGACTTTCCAC
GAGCAGCGCATCATTTTGGACTGTGAGCCGAAGACCCTTAAGGAGCTGCTTAAAGTATCCATAGACTTTA
AGTTGCAGGGCCCGTTTAGGGTAATTCTTCATTTATGAAAGCGAGAAAGTACTTACTAAGTCGCTTTATC
TTTAGAACTGGTTTCTCACCCATCTGGATACGCATAACTCGGGTCTGAGGGATATTTATAATGAGGACTT
CAAGGCCAACATTACGTCGGTGCGATTGAAAGTGGTCGACGCGAATCCATTCGAGAGAAAGAAGACCCGG
CTCACCAAAGTGGATGTAAGTGGAGGCCCAACTGACTGTAACCTTGGATCTAATCTAGCGTACTTCGCAG
CAAATATTGGGGAACCAAACCATGTTGCCCATTCTCATCTACGACGCTGTCGTCCTGTTTGCCAGTTCTG
CCCGAAATGTTATTGCTGCCATGCAGCCCTTTCATCCACCCAATCGCCATTGCGGCAGTTCGTCTCCTTG
GATGCTGGGAGCATTTATAGTCAACGAGATGAAGACCATTTCCGAGGATGATGTGGAACCGCACTTTAAG
ACCGAAAATATGAAGCTTGACGAGTATGGGCAGCGCATCCACTTCAACCTGGAGATCTACAAGCCAACGG
TGAACGAACCAATGATGGTCTGGACACCAGACAATGGGATAAAGAAGCGTCTCCTCAACTTGGAACTGGA
AAGTGCCGGCACCACCCAGGATTTCTCGGAGCAGCGTAAAGTGTATACAGTGGTTACCCACTACGAGGAG
CCCTACTTCATGATGAAGTTGGTTTTGAAGCAGTAATCTGGTTTTTAGCAGACTACAACCTTTCCTTATT
TCCTTTAGGGAGGATCACGAGAACTTCAGAGGCAGGGAAAAGTACGAGGGCTATGCCGTGGATCTCATTA
GCAAGCTTTCCGAGCTCATGGAGTTCGATTACGAGTTCATGATCGTTAATGGCAATGGCAAATACAATCC
GGAGACGAAGCAATGGGATGGCATTATACGGAAACTGATAGACCACGTAGGTTTCACCAGAAGTATAGTA
GTAACTCCACTTGATATTTGTATCTTTTATACACAGCATGCCCAAATCGGCGTCTGCGATCTGACCATCA
CCCAAATGCGACGTTCTGTGGTGGACTTCACGGTGCCCTTCATGCAGTTGGGCATTAGCATTCTGCACTA
CAAGAGTCCTCCGGAGCCGAAGAATCAGTTTGCCTTCTTGGAACCGTTTGCCGTCGAAGTCTGGATCTAT
ATGATCTTTGCCCAGTTGATAATGACTTTGGCTTTTGTTTTCATAGCCAGGTGGGATTAGGTTAACGCTC
TTGAGTGAAGCTTAATTTACTTTTCTTACAGACTTTCGTATCGCGAATGGTTGCCACCTAATCCCGCCAT
TCAGGATCCAGATGAGCTGGAAAATATCTGGAATGTGAACAACTCGACTTGGCTGATGGTGGGCTCCATC
ATGCAACAGGGCTGCGACATTCTGCCTAGGTCTCAGATTATATATTACACAGTATCAATGGGTATCGAAA
TGTAAACTTTCTTCACTCACAGAGGTCCACACATGCGCATACTCACTGGCATGTGGTGGTTCTTCGCCCT
GATGATGCTCAGTACCTACACGGCCAACTTGGCCGCCTTCCTGACCAGCAACAAGTGGCAGAGCAGCATA
AAGAGCCTCCAGGACCTCATCGAACAGGATAAGGTGCACTTCGGCAGCATGCGCGGTGGCAGCACCTCGT
TGTTCTTTTCGGAGTCGAATGACACGGATTACCAGCGTGCGTGGAACCAGATGAAGGACTTCAATCCCTC
GGCCTTCACCAGCACCAACAAAGAGGGAGTGGCACGTGTGCGCAAGGAGAAGGGCGGCTATGCCTTTCTG
ATGGAGACCACCAGTTTGACCTACAATATCGAACGGAACTGCGATCTCACCCAGATTGGCGAGCAGATCG
GGGAGAAGCACTACGGCCTGGCCGTGCCACTGGGTGAGTAGCTGTGCCGCCAGTGGAGGGAGTTGGGATA
TTACTTTCTTCCATTTCAACCAGGCTCTGATTACCGGACCAACCTCAGCGTGTCCATTCTCCAGCTGAGC
GAAAGGGGCGAGCTGCAGAAGATGAAGAACAAGTGGTGGAAGAACCACAATGTCACCTGTGACTCCTACC
ACGAGGTGGATGGTGACGAGCTGTCCATTATTGAGCTGGGCGGCGTGTTTCTTGTTCTGGCCGGTGGCGT
TCTCATCGGCGTTATCCTGGGCATCTTTGAGTTCCTGTGGAACGTGCAGAACGTGGCGGTGGAGGAGCGA
GTGACTCCGTGGCAGGCTTTCAAGGCGGAGCTCATCTTTGCCCTGAAGTTTTGGGTGCGCAAAAAGCCGA
TGCGCATCTCCAGCAGCAGCGACAAGTCGTCGTCCAGGCGATCATCCGGTTCCGCTCATAGGAGTAAAGG
AGAAGAACTTTTCACTGGAGTTGTCCCAATTCTTGTTGAATTAGATGGTGATGTTAATGGGCACAAATTT
TCTGTCAGTGGAGAGGGTGAAGGTGATGCAACATACGGAAAACTTACCCTTAAATTTATTTGCACTACTG
GAAAACTACCTGTTCCATGGCCAACACTTGTCACTACTTTGACTTATGGTGTTCAATGCTTTTCAAGATA
CCCAGATCACATGAAACAGCATGACTTTTTCAAGAGTGCCATGCCCGAAGGTTATGTACAGGAAAGAACT
ATATTTTTCAAAGATGACGGGAACTACAAGACACGTGCTGAAGTCAAGTTTGAAGGTGATACCCTTGTTA
ATAGAATCGAGTTAAAAGGTATTGATTTTAAAGAAGATGGAAACATTCTTGGACACAAATTGGAATACAA
CTATAACTCACACAATGTATACATCATGGCAGACAAACAAAAGAATGGAATCAAAGTTAACTTCAAAATT
AGACACAACATTGAAGATGGAAGCGTTCAACTAGCAGACCATTATCAACAAAATACTCCAATTGGCGATG
GCCCTGTCCTTTTACCAGACAACCATTACCTGTCCACACAATCTGCCCTTTCGAAAGATCCCAACGAAAA
GAGAGACCACATGGTCCTTCTTGAGTTTGTAACAGCTGCTGGGATTACACATGGCATGGATGAACTATAC
AAAAGACGCAGCTCCAAGGAAAAGTCCCGCAGCAAGACGGTTAGCTAGGTGGTCGGAATATTGGACGATT
GGCGTCTTCTACTTTGGCATTTCATTAGAGAGTCGCATTGGAAATGAGGCACTCCATGGTGTCCACATTG
TATATTGTGAGCTATATTTGTAGAATTATTTTAGAACACAGATAGCGCATTTGGGTATATTGAATGTTCT
GAAGATTTAACGAAACTTTCAATGAAATAATTTGGATAACTAATTTTAGTAAACTTTTCTGTTGGCTCTA
ATGTTTTAATAGTTGACAATAATTGATTTTCCTTACAAAGATTTAATAAATAAACATTAAAATATAATAT
GTGTGTTTATATACAATATATAGTCAGTTAGTTGTGAAATTATATTCTATACATTTCTTTTGAAAGCTGC
CTAATTTTAGACCACATTTAGTTTTCATTCACTGGTCCATTTCCAGCTAATGCTCGTGTCTGCATGGTCT
AGATTAAAGAGTATAGAGTATAGACGCTAGACTCTAAAGTCTAGACATGTGGTGATTGCTCTTCTCGCCG
AGCATGGAATCCATCCACAATGGCTGCTGTTCTCCATGAGGTACCATAACTTCGTATAATGTATGCTATA
CGAAGTTATCGTACGACTAGCACCTGACTGTCGAGCCCAGTGGAAACCCTTGAAATGCCTTTAAGTCGAG
CCCAGTGGAAACCCTTGAAATGCCTTTAAGTCGAGCCCAGTGGAAACCCTTGAAATGCCTTTAAGTCGAG
CCCAGTGGAAACCCTTGAAATGCCTTTAAGTCGAGCCCAGTGGAAACCCTTGAAATGCCTTTAAGTCGAG
TAGCAGTCGAGGTAGGTACGCCATGCCCCGTTATTCTCTATTCGTTTTGTGACTCTCCCTCTCTGTACTA
TTGCTCTCTCACTCTGTCGCACAGTAAACGGCACGCTATTCTCGTTGCTTCGAGAGAGCGCGCCTCGAAT
GTTCGCGAAAAGAGCGCCGGAGTATAAATAGAGGCGCTTCGTCGACGGAGCGTCAATTCAATTCAAACAA
GCAAAGTGAACACATCGCGAAGCGTAAGCTGAGCAAACAAACAAGCGCAGCTGAACAAGCTAAACAATCT
GCAATAAAGTGCAAGTTAAAGTGAATCAATTAAAAGTAACCAACAACCAAGTAATTAAACTAAAAACTGC
AACTACTGAAATCAACCAAGAAGTCATTATTGAAGACAAGAAGAGAACTCTGAATAGGTCGATAGCGTCA
ATTCGGCACGAGCGGTTTCGTGACGAAGCTCCAAGCGGTTTACGCCATCAATTAAACACAAAGTGCTGTG
CCAAAACTCCTCTCGCTTCTTATTTTTGTTTGTTTTTTGAGTGATTGGGTGGGTGATTGGTTTTGGGTGG
GTAAGCAGGGGAAAGTGTGAAAAATCCCGGCAATGGGCCAAGAGGATCAGGAGCTATTAATTCGCGGAGG
CAGCAAACACCCATCTGCCGAGCATCTGAACAATGGTGACAGCGGAGCGGCTTCGCAGAGCTGCATTAAC
CAGGGCTTCGGGCAGGCCAAAAACTACGGCACGCTCCTGCCACCCAGTCCGCCGGAGGACTCCGGTTCAG
GGAGCGGCCAACTAGCCGAGAACCTCACCTATGCCTGGCACAATATGGACATCTTTGGGGCGGTCAATCA
GCCGGGCTCCGGATGGCGGCAGCTGGTCAACCGGACACGCGGACTATTCTGCAACGAGCGACACATACCG
GCGCCCAGGAAACATTTGCTCAAGAACGTTTGCGGCGTGGCCTATCCGGGCGAACTTTTGGCCGTGATGG
GCAGTTCCGGTGCCGGAAAGACGACCCTGCTGAATGCCCTTGCCTTTCGATCGCCGCAGGGCATCCAAGT
ATCGCCATCCGGGATGCGACTGCTCAATGGCCAACCTGTGGACGCCAAGGAGATGCAGGCCAGGTGCGCC
TATGTCCAGCAGGATGACCTCTTTATCGGCTCCCTAACGGCCAGGGAACACCTGATTTTCCAGGCCATGG
TGCGGATGCCACGACATCTGACCTATCGGCAGCGAGTGGCCCGCGTGGATCAGGTGATCCAGGAGCTTTC
GCTCAGCAAATGTCAGCACACGATCATCGGTGTGCCCGGCAGGGTGAAAGGTCTGTCCGGCGGAGAAAGG
AAGCGTCTGGCATTCGCCTCCGAGGCACTAACCGATCCGCCGCTTCTGATCTGCGATGAGCCCACCTCCG
GACTGGACTCATTTACCGCCCACAGCGTCGTCCAGGTGCTGAAGAAGCTGTCGCAGAAGGGCAAGACCGT
CATCCTGACCATTCATCAGCCGTCTTCCGAGCTGTTTGAGCTCTTTGACAAGATCCTTCTGATGGCCGAG
GGCAGGGTAGCTTTCTTGGGCACTCCCAGCGAAGCCGTCGACTTCTTTTCCTACGTGGGTGCCCAGTGTC
CTACCAACTACAATCCGGCGGACTTTTACGTACAGGTGTTGGCCGTTGTGCCCGGACGGGAGATCGAGTC
CCGTGATCGGATCGCCAAGATATGCGACAATTTTGCCATTAGCAAAGTAGCCCGGGATATGGAGCAGTTG
TTGGCCACCAAAAATTTGGAGAAGCCACTGGAGCAGCCGGAGAATGGGTACACCTACAAGGCCACCTGGT
TCATGCAGTTCCGGGCGGTCCTGTGGCGATCCTGGCTGTCGGTGCTCAAGGAACCACTCCTCGTAAAAGT
GCGACTTATTCAGACAACGATGGTTGCCATCTTGATTGGCCTCATCTTTTTGGGCCAACAACTCACGCAA
GTGGGCGTGATGAATATCAACGGAGCCATCTTCCTCTTCCTGACCAACATGACCTTTCAAAACGTCTTTG
CCACGATAAATGTGTTCACCTCAGAGCTGCCAGTTTTTATGAGGGAGGCCCGAAGTCGACTTTATCGCTG
TGACACATACTTTCTGGGCAAAACGATTGCCGAATTGCCGCTTTTTCTCACAGTGCCACTGGTCTTCACG
GCGATTGCCTATCCGATGATCGGACTGCGGGCCGGAGTGCTGCACTTCTTCAACTGCCTGGCGCTGGTCA
CTCTGGTGGCCAATGTGTCAACGTCCTTCGGATATCTAATATCCTGCGCCAGCTCCTCGACCTCGATGGC
GCTGTCTGTGGGTCCGCCGGTTATCATACCATTCCTGCTCTTTGGCGGCTTCTTCTTGAACTCGGGCTCG
GTGCCAGTATACCTCAAATGGTTGTCGTACCTCTCATGGTTCCGTTACGCCAACGAGGGTCTGCTGATTA
ACCAATGGGCGGACGTGGAGCCGGGCGAAATTAGCTGCACATCGTCGAACACCACGTGCCCCAGTTCGGG
CAAGGTCATCCTGGAGACGCTTAACTTCTCCGCCGCCGATCTGCCGCTGGACTACGTGGGTCTGGCCATT
CTCATCGTGAGCTTCCGGGTGCTCGCATATCTGGCTCTAAGACTTCGGGCCCGACGCAAGGAGTAGCCGA
CATATATCCGAAATAACTGTTTGTTTTTTTTTTTTACCATTATTACCATCGTGTTTACTGTTTATTGCCC
CCTCAAAAAGCTAATGTAATTATATTTGTGCCAATAAAAACAAGATATGACCTATAGAATACAAAAAAAA
AAAAAAAAAAAAAAAAAAAACTCGACACCGGGATCCAAACCTAGTGGCTGCTGCTCTAAACGACGCATTT
CGTACTCCAAAGTACGAATTTTTTCCCTCAAGCTCTTATTTTCATTAAACAATGAACAGGACCTAACGCA
CAGTCACGTTATTGTTTACATAAATGATTTTTTTTACTATTCAAACTTACTCTGTTTGTGTACTCCCACT
GGTATAGCCTTCTTTTATCTTTTCTGGTTCAGGCTCTATCACTTTACTAGGTACGGCATCTGCGTTGAGT
CGCCTCCTTTTAAATGTCTGACCTTTTGCAGGTGCAGCCTTCCACTGCGAATCATTAAAGTGGGTATCAC
AAATTTGGGAGTTTTCACCAAGGCTGCACCCAAGGCTCTGCTCCCACAATTTTCTCTTAATAGCACACTT
CGGCACGTGAATTAATTTTACTCCAGTCACAGCTTTGCAGCAAAATTTGCAATATTTCATTTTTTTTTAT
TCCACGTAAGGGTTAATGTTTTCAAAAAAAAATTCGTCCGCACACAACCTTTCCTCTCAACAAGCAAACG
TGCACTGAATTTAAGTGTATACTTCGGTAAGCTTCGGCTATCGACGGGACCACCTTATGTTATTTCATCA
TGGGCCAGACCCACGTAGTCCAGCGGCAGATCGGCGGCGGAGAAGTTAAGCGTCTCCAGGATGACCTTGC
CCGAACTGGGGCACGTGGTGTTCGACGATGTGCAGCTAATTTCGCCCGGCTCCACGTCCGCCCATTGGTT
AATCAGCAGACCCTCGTTGGCGTAACGGAACCATGAGAGGTACGACAACCATTTGAGGTATACTGGCACC
GAGCCCGAGTTCAAGAAGAAGGCGTTTTTCCATAGGCTCCGCCCCCCTGACGAGCATCACAAAAATCGAC
GCTCAAGTCAGAGGTGGCGAAACCCGACAGGACTATAAAGATACCAGGCGTTTCCCCCTGGAAGCTCCCT
CGTGCGCTCTCCTGTTCCGACCCTGCCGCTTACCGGATACCTGTCCGCCTTTCTCCCTTCGGGAAGCGTG
GCGCTTTCTCATAGCTCACGCTGTAGGTATCTCAGTTCGGTGTAGGTCGTTCGCTCCAAGCTGGGCTGTG
TGCACGAACCCCCCGTTCAGCCCGACCGCTGCGCCTTATCCGGTAACTATCGTCTTGAGTCCAACCCGGT
AAGACACGACTTATCGCCACTGGCAGCAGCCACTGGTAACAGGATTAGCAGAGCGAGGTATGTAGGCGGT
GCTACAGAGTTCTTGAAGTGGTGGCCTAACTACGGCTACACTAGAAGAACAGTATTTGGTATCTGCGCTC
TGCTGAAGCCAGTTACCTTCGGAAAAAGAGTTGGTAGCTCTTGATCCGGCAAACAAACCACCGCTGGTAG
CGGTGGTTTTTTTGTTTGCAAGCAGCAGATTACGCGCAGAAAAAAAGGATCTCAAGAAGATCCTTTGATC
TTTTCTACGGGGTCTGACGCTCAGTGGAACGAAAACTCACGTTAAGGGATTTTGGTCATGAGATTATCAA
AAAGGATCTTCACCTAGATCCTTTTAAATTAAAAATGAAGTTTTAAATCAATCTAAAGTATATATGAGTA
AACTTGGTCTGACAGTTACCAATGCTTAATCAGTGAGGCACCTATCTCAGCGATCTGTCTATTTCGTTCA
TCCATAGTTGCCTGACTCCCCGTCGTGTAGATAACTACGATACGGGAGGGCTTACCATCTGGCCCCAGTG
CTGCAATGATACCGCGAGACCCACGCTCACCGGCTCCAGATTTATCAGCAATAAACCAGCCAGCCGGAAG
GGCCGAGCGCAGAAGTGGTCCTGCAACTTTATCCGCCTCCATCCAGTCTATTAATTGTTGCCGGGAAGCT
AGAGTAAGTAGTTCGCCAGTTAATAGTTTGCGCAACGTTGTTGCCATTGCTACAGGCATCGTGGTGTCAC
GCTCGTCGTTTGGTATGGCTTCATTCAGCTCCGGTTCCCAACGATCAAGGCGAGTTACATGATCCCCCAT
GTTGTGCAAAAAAGCGGTTAGCTCCTTCGGTCCTCCGATCGTTGTCAGAAGTAAGTTGGCCGCAGTGTTA
TCACTCATGGTTATGGCAGCACTGCATAATTCTCTTACTGTCATGCCATCCGTAAGATGCTTTTCTGTGA
CTGGTGAGTACTCAACCAAGTCATTCTGAGAATAGTGTATGCGGCGACCGAGTTGCTCTTGCCCGGCGTC
AATACGGGATAATACCGCGCCACATAGCAGAACTTTAAAAGTGCTCATCATTGGAAAACGTTCTTCGGGG
CGAAAACTCTCAAGGATCTTACCGCTGTTGAGATCCAGTTCGATGTAACCCACTCGTGCACCCAACTGAT
CTTCAGCATCTTTTACTTTCACCAGCGTTTCTGGGTGAGCAAAAACAGGAAGGCAAAATGCCGCAAAAAA
GGGAATAAGGGCGACACGGAAATGTTGAATACTCATACTCTTCCTTTTTCAATATTATTGAAGCATTTAT
CAGGGTTATTGTCTCATGAGCGGATACATATTTGAATGTATTTAGAAAAATAAACAAATAGGGGTTCCGC
GCACATTTCCCCGAAAAGTGCCACCTCGAAGTCTTAGAGCCAGATATGCGAGCACCCGGAAGCTCACGAT
GAGAATGGCCAGAC
